LOCUS       Exported 10814 bp ds-DNA circular SYN 13-JUN-2017
DEFINITION  pMZ374 sequence 11384 bps.
ACCESSION   .
VERSION     .
KEYWORDS    .
SOURCE      synthetic DNA construct
  ORGANISM  synthetic DNA construct
REFERENCE   1 (bases 1 to 10814)
  AUTHORS   .
  TITLE     Direct Submission
  JOURNAL   Exported Sep 27, 2017 from SnapGene 4.0.5 http://www.snapgene.com
FEATURES             Location/Qualifiers
     source          1..10814
                     /organism="synthetic DNA construct"
                     /mol_type="other DNA"
     terminator      75..322
                     /gene="S. cerevisiae CYC1"
                     /label=CYC1 terminator
                     /note="transcription terminator for CYC1"
     CDS             complement(338..358)
                     /codon_start=1
                     /product="nuclear localization signal of SV40 large T
                     antigen"
                     /label=SV40 NLS
                     /translation="PKKKRKV"
     CDS             complement(371..4474)
                     /codon_start=1
                     /product="Cas9 (Csn1) endonuclease from the Streptococcus
                     pyogenes Type II CRISPR/Cas system"
                     /label=Cas9
                     /note="generates RNA-guided double strand breaks in DNA"
                     /translation="MDKKYSIGLDIGTNSVGWAVITDEYKVPSKKFKVLGNTDRHSIKK
                     NLIGALLFDSGETAEATRLKRTARRRYTRRKNRICYLQEIFSNEMAKVDDSFFHRLEES
                     FLVEEDKKHERHPIFGNIVDEVAYHEKYPTIYHLRKKLVDSTDKADLRLIYLALAHMIK
                     FRGHFLIEGDLNPDNSDVDKLFIQLVQTYNQLFEENPINASGVDAKAILSARLSKSRRL
                     ENLIAQLPGEKKNGLFGNLIALSLGLTPNFKSNFDLAEDAKLQLSKDTYDDDLDNLLAQ
                     IGDQYADLFLAAKNLSDAILLSDILRVNTEITKAPLSASMIKRYDEHHQDLTLLKALVR
                     QQLPEKYKEIFFDQSKNGYAGYIDGGASQEEFYKFIKPILEKMDGTEELLVKLNREDLL
                     RKQRTFDNGSIPHQIHLGELHAILRRQEDFYPFLKDNREKIEKILTFRIPYYVGPLARG
                     NSRFAWMTRKSEETITPWNFEEVVDKGASAQSFIERMTNFDKNLPNEKVLPKHSLLYEY
                     FTVYNELTKVKYVTEGMRKPAFLSGEQKKAIVDLLFKTNRKVTVKQLKEDYFKKIECFD
                     SVEISGVEDRFNASLGTYHDLLKIIKDKDFLDNEENEDILEDIVLTLTLFEDREMIEER
                     LKTYAHLFDDKVMKQLKRRRYTGWGRLSRKLINGIRDKQSGKTILDFLKSDGFANRNFM
                     QLIHDDSLTFKEDIQKAQVSGQGDSLHEHIANLAGSPAIKKGILQTVKVVDELVKVMGR
                     HKPENIVIEMARENQTTQKGQKNSRERMKRIEEGIKELGSQILKEHPVENTQLQNEKLY
                     LYYLQNGRDMYVDQELDINRLSDYDVDHIVPQSFLKDDSIDNKVLTRSDKNRGKSDNVP
                     SEEVVKKMKNYWRQLLNAKLITQRKFDNLTKAERGGLSELDKAGFIKRQLVETRQITKH
                     VAQILDSRMNTKYDENDKLIREVKVITLKSKLVSDFRKDFQFYKVREINNYHHAHDAYL
                     NAVVGTALIKKYPKLESEFVYGDYKVYDVRKMIAKSEQEIGKATAKYFFYSNIMNFFKT
                     EITLANGEIRKRPLIETNGETGEIVWDKGRDFATVRKVLSMPQVNIVKKTEVQTGGFSK
                     ESILPKRNSDKLIARKKDWDPKKYGGFDSPTVAYSVLVVAKVEKGKSKKLKSVKELLGI
                     TIMERSSFEKNPIDFLEAKGYKEVKKDLIIKLPKYSLFELENGRKRMLASAGELQKGNE
                     LALPSKYVNFLYLASHYEKLKGSPEDNEQKQLFVEQHKHYLDEIIEQISEFSKRVILAD
                     ANLDKVLSAYNKHRDKPIREQAENIIHLFTLTNLGAPAAFKYFDTTIDRKRYTSTKEVL
                     DATLIHQSITGLYETRIDLSQLGGD"
     promoter        complement(4495..5236)
                     /label=adh1 promoter
                     /note="promoter for the Schizosaccharomyces pombe adh1 gene
                     encoding alcohol dehydrogenase"
     promoter        5265..5369
                     /gene="bla"
                     /label=AmpR promoter
     CDS             5370..6230
                     /codon_start=1
                     /gene="bla"
                     /product="beta-lactamase"
                     /label=AmpR
                     /note="confers resistance to ampicillin, carbenicillin, and
                     related antibiotics"
                     /translation="MSIQHFRVALIPFFAAFCLPVFAHPETLVKVKDAEDQLGARVGYI
                     ELDLNSGKILESFRPEERFPMMSTFKVLLCGAVLSRIDAGQEQLGRRIHYSQNDLVEYS
                     PVTEKHLTDGMTVRELCSAAITMSDNTAANLLLTTIGGPKELTAFLHNMGDHVTRLDRW
                     EPELNEAIPNDERDTTMPVAMATTLRKLLTGELLTLASRQQLIDWMEADKVAGPLLRSA
                     LPAGWFIADKSGAGERGSRGIIAALGPDGKPSRIVVIYTTGSQATMDERNRQIAEIGAS
                     LIKHW"
     rep_origin      6401..6989
                     /direction=RIGHT
                     /label=ori
                     /note="high-copy-number ColE1/pMB1/pBR322/pUC origin of
                     replication"
     protein_bind    7277..7298
                     /label=CAP binding site
                     /bound_moiety="E. coli catabolite activator protein"
                     /note="CAP binding activates transcription in the presence
                     of cAMP."
     promoter        7313..7343
                     /label=lac promoter
                     /note="promoter for the E. coli lac operon"
     protein_bind    7351..7367
                     /label=lac operator
                     /bound_moiety="lac repressor encoded by lacI"
                     /note="The lac repressor binds to the lac operator to
                     inhibit transcription in E. coli. This inhibition can be
                     relieved by adding lactose or
                     isopropyl-beta-D-thiogalactopyranoside (IPTG)."
     primer_bind     7375..7391
                     /label=M13 rev
                     /note="common sequencing primer, one of multiple similar
                     variants"
     promoter        7428..7784
                     /label=rrk1 promoter/leader
                     /note="promoter and leader RNA for the Schizosaccharomyces
                     pombe rrk1 gene encoding the K-RNA component of RNase P
                     (Jacobs et al., 2014)"
     misc_feature    7428..7784
                     /label=rrk1 gene -1 to -358
     misc_feature    7765..7784
                     /label=20bp
     misc_feature    7785..7792
                     /label=Not1 Cutting Site
     misc_feature    7793..7830
                     /label=sgRNA Cassette
     misc_feature    7793..7812
                     /label=20bp
     misc_RNA        7877..7928
                     /label=sTRSV HHRz
                     /note="hammerhead ribozyme from the tobacco ringspot virus
                     satellite RNA (Khvorova et al., 2003)"
     primer_bind     7964..8020
                     /label=YZ824
     primer_bind     complement(7978..7994)
                     /label=M13 fwd
                     /note="common sequencing primer, one of multiple similar
                     variants"
     terminator      7995..8196
                     /label=AgTEF Terminator ApEinfo_revcolor=#b4abac
                     /label=AgTEF Terminator
                     /note="ApEinfo_revcolor=#b4abac ApEinfo_fwdcolor=#b4abac"
     CDS             complement(8197..9006)
                     /label=KanR
                     /note="ApEinfo_revcolor=#c7b0e3 ApEinfo_fwdcolor=#c7b0e3"
     promoter        9009..9385
                     /label=AgTEF Promoter ApEinfo_revcolor=#b4abac
                     /label=AgTEF Promoter
                     /note="ApEinfo_revcolor=#b4abac ApEinfo_fwdcolor=#b4abac"
     primer_bind     complement(9361..9417)
                     /label=YZ825
     misc_feature    complement(9386..9415)
                     /label=downstream
     rep_origin      9495..10276
                     /label=ars1
                     /note="Schizosaccharomyces pombe autonomously replicating
                     sequence ars1"
ORIGIN
        1 gacgaaaggg cctcgtgata cgcctatttt tataggttaa tgtcatgata ataatggttt
       61 cttagacggg gatcgcaaat taaagccttc gagcgtccca aaaccttctc aagcaaggtt
      121 ttcagtataa tgttacatgc gtacacgcgt ctgtacagaa aaaaaagaaa aatttgaaat
      181 ataaataacg ttcttaatac taacataact ataaaaaaat aaatagggac ctagacttca
      241 ggttgtctaa ctccttcctt ttcggttaga gcggatgtgg ggggagggcg tgaatgtaag
      301 cgtgacataa ctaattacat gactcgagaa gagatcacac cttcctcttc ttcttggggt
      361 cagccctgct gtctccaccg agctgagaga ggtcgattct tgtttcatag agccccgtaa
      421 ttgactgatg aatcagtgtg gcgtccagga cctcctttgt agaggtgtac cgctttctgt
      481 ctatggtggt gtcgaagtac ttgaaggctg caggcgcgcc caagttggtc agagtaaaca
      541 agtggataat gttttctgcc tgctccctga tgggcttatc cctgtgctta ttgtaagcag
      601 aaagcacctt atcgaggtta gcgtcggcga ggatcactct tttggagaat tcgcttattt
      661 gctcgatgat ctcatcaagg tagtgtttgt gttgttccac gaacagctgc ttctgctcat
      721 tatcttcggg agaccctttg agcttttcat agtggctggc cagatacaag aaattaacgt
      781 atttagaggg cagtgccagc tcgttacctt tctgcagctc gcccgcacta gcgagcattc
      841 gtttccggcc gttttcaagc tcaaagagag agtacttggg aagcttaatg atgaggtctt
      901 ttttgacctc tttatatcct ttcgcctcga gaaagtcgat ggggtttttt tcgaagcttg
      961 atcgctccat gattgtgatg cccagcagtt ccttgacgct tttgagtttt ttagacttcc
     1021 ctttctccac tttggccaca accagtacac tgtaagcgac tgtaggagaa tcgaatccgc
     1081 cgtatttctt ggggtcccaa tcttttttgc gtgcgatcag cttgtcgctg ttccttttcg
     1141 ggaggatact ttccttggag aagcctccgg tctgtacttc ggtcttttta acgatgttca
     1201 cctgcggcat ggacaggacc ttccggactg tcgcgaaatc cctacccttg tcccacacga
     1261 tttctcctgt ttctccgttt gtttcgataa gtggtcgctt ccgaatctct ccattggcca
     1321 gtgtaatctc ggtcttgaaa aaattcataa tattgctgta aaagaagtac ttagcggtgg
     1381 ccttgcctat ttcctgctca gactttgcga tcattttcct aacatcgtac actttatagt
     1441 ctccgtaaac aaattcagat tcaagcttgg gatatttttt gataagtgca gtgcctacca
     1501 ctgcattcag gtaggcatca tgcgcatggt ggtaattgtt gatctctctc accttataaa
     1561 actgaaagtc ctttctgaaa tctgagacca gcttagactt cagagtaata actttcacct
     1621 ctcgaatcag tttgtcattt tcatcgtact tggtgttcat gcgtgaatcg agaatttggg
     1681 ccacgtgctt ggtgatctgg cgtgtctcaa caagctgcct tttgatgaag ccggctttat
     1741 ccaactcaga caggccacct cgttcagcct tagtcagatt atcgaacttc cgttgtgtga
     1801 tcagtttggc gttcagcagc tgccgccaat aatttttcat tttcttgaca acttcttctg
     1861 aggggacgtt atcactcttc cctctatttt tatcggatct tgtcaacact ttattatcaa
     1921 tagaatcatc tttgagaaaa gactggggca cgatatgatc cacgtcgtag tcggagagcc
     1981 gattgatgtc cagttcctga tccacgtaca tgtccctgcc gttctgcagg tagtacaggt
     2041 agagcttctc attctgaagc tgggtgtttt caactgggtg ttccttaagg atttgggacc
     2101 ccagttcttt tataccctct tcaatcctct tcatcctttc cctactgttc ttctgtccct
     2161 tctgggtagt ttggttctct cgggccatct cgataacgat attctcgggc ttatgccttc
     2221 ccattacttt gacgagttca tccacgacct taacggtctg cagtattccc tttttgatag
     2281 ctgggctacc tgcaagatta gcgatgtgct cgtgaagact gtccccctgg ccagaaactt
     2341 gtgctttctg gatgtcctcc ttaaaggtga gagagtcatc atggatcaac tgcatgaagt
     2401 tccggttggc aaatccatcg gacttaagaa aatccaggat tgtctttcca gactgcttat
     2461 ctcggatccc attgatcagt tttcttgaca gccgccccca tcctgtatat cggcgcctct
     2521 tgagctgttt catgactttg tcgtcgaaga gatgagcgta agttttcaag cgttcttcaa
     2581 tcatctccct atcttcaaac aacgtaaggg tgaggacaat gtcctcaaga atgtcctcgt
     2641 tctcctcatt gtccaggaag tccttgtctt taatgatttt caggagatcg tgatacgttc
     2701 ccagggatgc gttgaagcga tcctccactc cgctgatttc aacagagtcg aaacattcaa
     2761 tctttttgaa atagtcttct ttgagctgtt tcacggtaac tttccggttc gtcttgaaga
     2821 ggaggtccac gatagctttc ttctgctctc cagacaggaa tgctggcttt ctcatccctt
     2881 ctgtgacgta tttgaccttg gtgagctcgt tataaactgt gaagtactcg tacagcagag
     2941 agtgtttagg aagcaccttt tcgttaggca gatttttatc aaagttagtc atcctttcga
     3001 tgaaggactg ggcagaggcc cccttatcca cgacttcctc gaagttccag ggagtgatgg
     3061 tctcttctga tttgcgagtc atccacgcga atctggaatt tccccgggcg agggggccta
     3121 catagtaggg tatccgaaat gtgaggattt tctcaatctt ttccctgtta tctttcaaaa
     3181 aggggtagaa atcctcttgc cgcctgagga tagcgtgcag ttcgcccagg tgaatctggt
     3241 gggggatgct tccattgtcg aaagtgcgct gtttgcgcaa cagatcttct ctgttaagct
     3301 ttaccagcag ctcctcggtg ccgtccattt tttccaagat gggcttaata aatttgtaaa
     3361 attcctcctg gcttgctccg ccgtcaatgt atccggcgta gccattttta gactgatcga
     3421 agaaaatttc cttgtacttc tcaggcagtt gctgtctgac aagggccttc agcaaagtca
     3481 agtcttggtg gtgctcatca tagcgcttga tcatactagc gctcagcgga gctttggtga
     3541 tctccgtgtt cactcgcaga atatcactca gcagaatggc gtctgacagg ttctttgccg
     3601 ccaaaaaaag gtctgcgtac tggtcgccga tctgggccag cagattgtcg agatcatcat
     3661 cgtaggtgtc tttgctcagt tgaagcttgg catcttcggc caggtcgaag ttagatttaa
     3721 agttgggggt cagcccgagt gacagggcga taagattacc aaacaggccg ttcttcttct
     3781 ccccagggag ctgtgcgatg aggttttcga gccgccggga tttggacagc ctagcgctca
     3841 ggattgcttt ggcgtcaact ccggatgcgt tgatcgggtt ctcttcgaaa agctgattgt
     3901 aagtctgaac cagttggata aagagtttgt cgacatcgct gttgtctggg ttcaggtccc
     3961 cctcgatgag gaagtgtccc cgaaatttga tcatatgcgc cagcgcgaga tagatcaacc
     4021 gcaagtcagc cttatcagta ctgtctacaa gcttcttcct cagatgatat atggttgggt
     4081 acttttcatg gtacgccacc tcgtccacga tattgccaaa gattgggtgg cgctcgtgct
     4141 ttttatcctc ctccaccaaa aaggactcct ccagcctatg gaagaaagag tcatccacct
     4201 tagccatctc attactaaag atctcctgca ggtagcagat ccgattcttt ctgcgggtat
     4261 atctgcgccg tgctgttctt ttgagccgcg tggcttcggc cgtctccccg gagtcgaaca
     4321 ggagggcgcc aatgaggttc ttctttatgc tgtggcgatc ggtattgccc agaactttga
     4381 attttttgct cggcaccttg tactcgtccg taatgacggc ccaaccgacg ctgtttgtgc
     4441 cgatatcgag cccaatggag tacttcttgt ccatctctag agtcgacctg cagcaattct
     4501 cttgcttaaa gaaaagcgaa ggcacctgtc caccacccac tatttatacc atgggaggcg
     4561 tcaaaccgag tttttgcgaa aggattatcg cacctctccc caagtaacat cggcaaagca
     4621 aaaacggagc ggaagaccaa tgagacgcgg aaggggagcg ccgaatgagg aaagcgagag
     4681 agaaagaagt ggatggaatg attccccgcc aaagtggaca catttcggga atcttcagga
     4741 agcatggatc accttatgga caagaagata atccggaagc caataggagg gcgacagggg
     4801 gtcagcgata agcgtcggaa aaaactttat gatatggtaa atacgtagga ggttacggtg
     4861 cagaggaggg gccggtagcg agtgatagcg agggaaagac gatcgctatc gggccgtaag
     4921 gaggaaatgg gaggttgggg gaaggatgcg ttggaatgcg gagtagagaa attgaagaga
     4981 gagagaggac acacctagag agaaagaaat ggatatagag aaagagaaaa aataagagga
     5041 atacggatac gatggagtgc gttgaatgag agaaaagaaa agaaaaggaa tgataagaga
     5101 aggaatgaaa attgttttgt tttgttttca attgctttct tttgttttct ttgtctttgt
     5161 tcttccttcc cttgtcccga tgctgttctt ctcaccagct tccgcatgat agccattttc
     5221 ttagttgttg tagggcgtca ggtggcactt ttcggggaaa tgtgcgcgga acccctattt
     5281 gtttattttt ctaaatacat tcaaatatgt atccgctcat gagacaataa ccctgataaa
     5341 tgcttcaata atattgaaaa aggaagagta tgagtattca acatttccgt gtcgccctta
     5401 ttcccttttt tgcggcattt tgccttcctg tttttgctca cccagaaacg ctggtgaaag
     5461 taaaagatgc tgaagatcag ttgggtgcac gagtgggtta catcgaactg gatctcaaca
     5521 gcggtaagat ccttgagagt tttcgccccg aagaacgttt tccaatgatg agcactttta
     5581 aagttctgct atgtggcgcg gtattatccc gtattgacgc cgggcaagag caactcggtc
     5641 gccgcataca ctattctcag aatgacttgg ttgagtactc accagtcaca gaaaagcatc
     5701 ttacggatgg catgacagta agagaattat gcagtgctgc cataaccatg agtgataaca
     5761 ctgcggccaa cttacttctg acaacgatcg gaggaccgaa ggagctaacc gcttttttgc
     5821 acaacatggg ggatcatgta actcgccttg atcgttggga accggagctg aatgaagcca
     5881 taccaaacga cgagcgtgac accacgatgc ctgtagcaat ggcaacaacg ttgcgcaaac
     5941 tattaactgg cgaactactt actctagctt cccggcaaca attaatagac tggatggagg
     6001 cggataaagt tgcaggacca cttctgcgct cggcccttcc ggctggctgg tttattgctg
     6061 ataaatctgg agccggtgag cgtgggtctc gcggtatcat tgcagcactg gggccagatg
     6121 gtaagccctc ccgtatcgta gttatctaca cgacggggag tcaggcaact atggatgaac
     6181 gaaatagaca gatcgctgag ataggtgcct cactgattaa gcattggtaa ctgtcagacc
     6241 aagtttactc atatatactt tagattgatt taaaacttca tttttaattt aaaaggatct
     6301 aggtgaagat cctttttgat aatctcatga ccaaaatccc ttaacgtgag ttttcgttcc
     6361 actgagcgtc agaccccgta gaaaagatca aaggatcttc ttgagatcct ttttttctgc
     6421 gcgtaatctg ctgcttgcaa acaaaaaaac caccgctacc agcggtggtt tgtttgccgg
     6481 atcaagagct accaactctt tttccgaagg taactggctt cagcagagcg cagataccaa
     6541 atactgttct tctagtgtag ccgtagttag gccaccactt caagaactct gtagcaccgc
     6601 ctacatacct cgctctgcta atcctgttac cagtggctgc tgccagtggc gataagtcgt
     6661 gtcttaccgg gttggactca agacgatagt taccggataa ggcgcagcgg tcgggctgaa
     6721 cggggggttc gtgcacacag cccagcttgg agcgaacgac ctacaccgaa ctgagatacc
     6781 tacagcgtga gctatgagaa agcgccacgc ttcccgaagg gagaaaggcg gacaggtatc
     6841 cggtaagcgg cagggtcgga acaggagagc gcacgaggga gcttccaggg ggaaacgcct
     6901 ggtatcttta tagtcctgtc gggtttcgcc acctctgact tgagcgtcga tttttgtgat
     6961 gctcgtcagg ggggcggagc ctatggaaaa acgccagcaa cgcggccttt ttacggttcc
     7021 tggccttttg ctggcctttt gctcacatgt tctttcctgc gttatcccct gattctgtgg
     7081 ataaccgtat taccgccttt gagtgagctg ataccgctcg ccgcagccga acgaccgagc
     7141 gcagcgagtc agtgagcgag gaagcggaag agcgcccaat acgcaaaccg cctctccccg
     7201 cgcgttggcc gattcattaa tgcagctggc acgacaggtt tcccgactgg aaagcgggca
     7261 gtgagcgcaa cgcaattaat gtgagttagc tcactcatta ggcaccccag gctttacact
     7321 ttatgcttcc ggctcgtatg ttgtgtggaa ttgtgagcgg ataacaattt cacacaggaa
     7381 acagctatga catgattacg aattcgagct cggtaccccg ggtacctttt gcttatgttg
     7441 gtggtagttg gcatgcgtag actgatgact agtcagcaag gagcgtagaa cagtcacact
     7501 cgttatatat gtgcttccaa gaaaactcaa gaatttacca ttagcaaaca cttttttgaa
     7561 atgttagaca tttaaatgac gaaggcatat agaagctttg aataggtgtt gtaaagtgtt
     7621 gatttatgtg acgctgaggg tgcgcatgaa aggaatgttg ggtcacgatt attaaacagt
     7681 ttgctagctt ggacacttga gtattggaag ttgttgaatt ctaaaaaact ttcagttgat
     7741 ttgaatagtt gctgttgcca aaaaacataa cctgtaccga agaagcggcc gcgttttaga
     7801 gctagaaata gcaagttaaa ataaggctag tccgttatca acttgaaaaa agtgagtggc
     7861 accgagtcgg tggtgccctg tcaccggatg tgctttccgg tctgatgagt ccgtgaggac
     7921 gaaacagggg taccgtgggg atcctctaga gtcgacctgc aggcatgcaa gcttggcact
     7981 ggccgtcgtt ttaccagtat agcgaccagc attcacatac gattgacgca tgatattact
     8041 ttctgcgcac ttaacttcgc atctgggcag atgatgtcga ggcgaaaaaa aatataaatc
     8101 acgctaacat ttgattaaaa tagaacaact acaatataaa aaaactatac aaatgacaag
     8161 ttcttgaaaa caagaatctt tttattgtca gttactttag aaaaactcat cgagcatcaa
     8221 atgaaactgc aatttattca tatcaggatt atcaatacca tatttttgaa aaagccgttt
     8281 ctgtaatgaa ggagaaaact caccgaggca gttccatagg atggcaagat cctggtatcg
     8341 gtctgcgatt ccgactcgtc caacatcaat acaacctatt aatttcccct cgtcaaaaat
     8401 aaggttatca agtgagaaat caccatgagt gacgactgaa tccggtgaga atggcaaaag
     8461 cttatgcatt tctttccaga cttgttcaac aggccagcca ttacgctcgt catcaaaatc
     8521 actcgcatca accaaaccgt tattcattcg tgattgcgcc tgagccagac gaaatacgcg
     8581 atcgctgtta aaaggacaat tacaaacagg aatcgaatgc aaccggcgca ggaacactgc
     8641 cagcgcatca acaatatttt cacctgaatc aggatattct tctaatacct ggaatgctgt
     8701 tttgccgggg atcgcagtgg tgagtaacca tgcatcatca ggagtacgga taaaatgctt
     8761 gatggtcgga agaggcataa attccgtcag ccagtttagt ctgaccatct catctgtaac
     8821 atcattggca acgctacctt tgccatgttt cagaaacaac tctggcgcat cgggcttccc
     8881 atacaatcga tagattgtcg cacctgattg cccgacatta tcgcgagccc atttataccc
     8941 atataaatca gcatccatgt tggaatttaa tcgcggcctc gaaacgtgag tcttttcctt
     9001 acccattttt gtttatgttc ggatgtgatg tgagaactgt atcctagcaa gattttaaaa
     9061 ggaagtatat gaaagaagaa cctcagtggc aaatcctaac cttttatatt tctctacagg
     9121 ggcgcggcgt ggggacaatt caacgcgtct gtgaggggag cgtttccctg ctcgcaggtc
     9181 tggagcgagg agccgtaatt tttgcttcgc gccgtgcggc catcaaaatg tatggatgca
     9241 aatgattata catggggatg tatgggctaa atgtacgggc gacagtcaca tcatgcccct
     9301 gagctgcgca cgtcaagact gtcaaggagg gtattctggg cctccatgtc gctggccggg
     9361 tgacccggcg gggacgaggc aagcttacat atagccagtg ggatttgtag ctaagctcat
     9421 cgatggcgag tctaactcct taaccactcg gacatagtga cttatctgac actcattgta
     9481 aattaatata tatataggca ttttgtttag ttaaaggtac ttaagtaatt agtataaacg
     9541 aaccaatttt ataatcagga agttaagtga atggtagcac atgtcgtaaa aattgtgaat
     9601 ttttattgaa taatatttta aatacaagcc tttctagact aggtatactc ataaacatat
     9661 gagcaaaagg atagaggaga ttacattgca tcttctacaa atttatttat tgccctttac
     9721 tgaaaaatta aataatgagt actaaatgat aaaaagcgct cagtacaaga aagattgcaa
     9781 aaatattgca ttcttcatga attaaagttg catataaggc atattgaaag taatagtact
     9841 aaaacagcag ttagcgaaaa ttaatagaat tatattcgca agacaattgt gacattaaat
     9901 taaaaaattg tagaattttt actatcctct ttaacgccat gagcctttat aaaaaggtta
     9961 aattagtttt aacattcttt ttttgagtaa gagtttacaa tttatcaaaa cctgtgttat
    10021 tatattcatt agtttcaatt tattagcatc tagagaaaaa tcaattggca gttacattgt
    10081 tggaatttat gaagaaaaag aatctacaac ggagaataag ttgctgatcg ctttccctaa
    10141 aattgtatat tttgctgagc ttattttgac atttcgttga agttttctct aattcgcatt
    10201 cattttaagt aaaacaatga gaaataaaat tacaaaaaat acaaattaaa atacaatttt
    10261 tagctataat tatagacgat gcccttgtat cccattctgt ctcgcttgcc cctacttttt
    10321 atcttttata taccataatg aacgctgccg ctactaacca taccccgatt ttacatttcg
    10381 gactcccaag gacgtacaaa atagaaaact atagaaaaaa ataatcagaa aatagcatgt
    10441 catctctttg taaaacgcgt ttgcaagaag aaaggaaaca atggagaaga gatcatccat
    10501 ttgtatgtaa attttagtaa acttgaagaa atcactaaca acttctctta cttagggatt
    10561 ctatgcaaaa ccttgtaaat catctgatgg aggactcgat ttaatgaatt ggaaggttgg
    10621 ccatcgatta tggtgcactc tcagtacaat ctgctctgat gccgcatagt taagccagcc
    10681 ccgacacccg ccaacacccg ctgacgcgcc ctgacgggct tgtctgctcc cggcatccgc
    10741 ttacagacaa gctgtgaccg tctccgggag ctgcatgtgt cagaggtttt caccgtcatc
    10801 accgaaacgc gcga
//
