>Addgene plasmid #102688 | pYZ294 | addgene full sequence | sequence record 199114 | Addgene NGS Result
GCCCTACAACAACTAAGAAAATGGCTATCATGCGGAAGCTGGTGAGAAGAACAGCATCGGGACAAGGGAA
GGAAGAACAAAGACAAAGAAAACAAAAGAAAGCAATTGAAAACAAAACAAAACAATTTTCATTCCTTCTC
TTATCATTCCTTTTCTTTTCTTTTCTCTCATTCAACGCACTCCATCGTATCCGTATTCCTCTTATTTTTT
CTCTTTCTCTATATCCATTTCTTTCTCTCTAGGTGTGTCCTCTCTCTCTCTTCAATTTCTCTACTCCGCA
TTCCAACGCATCCTTCCCCCAACCTCCCATTTCCTCCTTACGGCCCGATAGCGATCGTCTTTCCCTCGCT
ATCACTCGCTACCGGCCCCTCCTCTGCACCGTAACCTCCTACGTATTTACCATATCATAAAGTTTTTTCC
GACGCTTATCGCTGACCCCCTGTCGCCCTCCTATTGGCTTCCGGATTATCTTCTTGTCCATAAGGTGATC
CATGCTTCCTGAAGATTCCCGAAATGTGTCCACTTTGGCGGGGAATCATTCCATCCACTTCTTTCTCTCT
CGCTTTCCTCATTCGGCGCTCCCCTTCCGCGTCTCATTGGTCTTCCGCTCCGTTTTTGCTTTGCCGATGT
TACTTGGGGAGAGGTGCGATAATCCTTTCGCAAAAACTCGGTTTGACGCCTCCCATGGTATAAATAGTGG
GTGGTGGACAGGTGCCTTCGCTTTTCTTTAAGCAAGAGAATTGCTGCAGGTCGACTCTAGAGATGGACAA
GAAGTACTCCATTGGGCTCGATATCGGCACAAACAGCGTCGGTTGGGCCGTCATTACGGACGAGTACAAG
GTGCCGAGCAAAAAATTCAAAGTTCTGGGCAATACCGATCGCCACAGCATAAAGAAGAACCTCATTGGCG
CCCTCCTGTTCGACTCCGGGGAGACGGCCGAAGCCACGCGGCTCAAAAGAACAGCACGGCGCAGATATAC
CCGCAGAAAGAATCGGATCTGCTACCTGCAGGAGATCTTTAGTAATGAGATGGCTAAGGTGGATGACTCT
TTCTTCCATAGGCTGGAGGAGTCCTTTTTGGTGGAGGAGGATAAAAAGCACGAGCGCCACCCAATCTTTG
GCAATATCGTGGACGAGGTGGCGTACCATGAAAAGTACCCAACCATATATCATCTGAGGAAGAAGCTTGT
AGACAGTACTGATAAGGCTGACTTGCGGTTGATCTATCTCGCGCTGGCGCATATGATCAAATTTCGGGGA
CACTTCCTCATCGAGGGGGACCTGAACCCAGACAACAGCGATGTCGACAAACTCTTTATCCAACTGGTTC
AGACTTACAATCAGCTTTTCGAAGAGAACCCGATCAACGCATCCGGAGTTGACGCCAAAGCAATCCTGAG
CGCTAGGCTGTCCAAATCCCGGCGGCTCGAAAACCTCATCGCACAGCTCCCTGGGGAGAAGAAGAACGGC
CTGTTTGGTAATCTTATCGCCCTGTCACTCGGGCTGACCCCCAACTTTAAATCTAACTTCGACCTGGCCG
AAGATGCCAAGCTTCAACTGAGCAAAGACACCTACGATGATGATCTCGACAATCTGCTGGCCCAGATCGG
CGACCAGTACGCAGACCTTTTTTTGGCGGCAAAGAACCTGTCAGACGCCATTCTGCTGAGTGATATTCTG
CGAGTGAACACGGAGATCACCAAAGCTCCGCTGAGCGCTAGTATGATCAAGCGCTATGATGAGCACCACC
AAGACTTGACTTTGCTGAAGGCCCTTGTCAGACAGCAACTGCCTGAGAAGTACAAGGAAATTTTCTTCGA
TCAGTCTAAAAATGGCTACGCCGGATACATTGACGGCGGAGCAAGCCAGGAGGAATTTTACAAATTTATT
AAGCCCATCTTGGAAAAAATGGACGGCACCGAGGAGCTGCTGGTAAAGCTTAACAGAGAAGATCTGTTGC
GCAAACAGCGCACTTTCGACAATGGAAGCATCCCCCACCAGATTCACCTGGGCGAACTGCACGCTATCCT
CAGGCGGCAAGAGGATTTCTACCCCTTTTTGAAAGATAACAGGGAAAAGATTGAGAAAATCCTCACATTT
CGGATACCCTACTATGTAGGCCCCCTCGCCCGGGGAAATTCCAGATTCGCGTGGATGACTCGCAAATCAG
AAGAGACCATCACTCCCTGGAACTTCGAGGAAGTCGTGGATAAGGGGGCCTCTGCCCAGTCCTTCATCGA
AAGGATGACTAACTTTGATAAAAATCTGCCTAACGAAAAGGTGCTTCCTAAACACTCTCTGCTGTACGAG
TACTTCACAGTTTATAACGAGCTCACCAAGGTCAAATACGTCACAGAAGGGATGAGAAAGCCAGCATTCC
TGTCTGGAGAGCAGAAGAAAGCTATCGTGGACCTCCTCTTCAAGACGAACCGGAAAGTTACCGTGAAACA
GCTCAAAGAAGACTATTTCAAAAAGATTGAATGTTTCGACTCTGTTGAAATCAGCGGAGTGGAGGATCGC
TTCAACGCATCCCTGGGAACGTATCACGATCTCCTGAAAATCATTAAAGACAAGGACTTCCTGGACAATG
AGGAGAACGAGGACATTCTTGAGGACATTGTCCTCACCCTTACGTTGTTTGAAGATAGGGAGATGATTGA
AGAACGCTTGAAAACTTACGCTCATCTCTTCGACGACAAAGTCATGAAACAGCTCAAGAGGCGCCGATAT
ACAGGATGGGGGCGGCTGTCAAGAAAACTGATCAATGGGATCCGAGATAAGCAGTCTGGAAAGACAATCC
TGGATTTTCTTAAGTCCGATGGATTTGCCAACCGGAACTTCATGCAGTTGATCCATGATGACTCTCTCAC
CTTTAAGGAGGACATCCAGAAAGCACAAGTTTCTGGCCAGGGGGACAGTCTTCACGAGCACATCGCTAAT
CTTGCAGGTAGCCCAGCTATCAAAAAGGGAATACTGCAGACCGTTAAGGTCGTGGATGAACTCGTCAAAG
TAATGGGAAGGCATAAGCCCGAGAATATCGTTATCGAGATGGCCCGAGAGAACCAAACTACCCAGAAGGG
ACAGAAGAACAGTAGGGAAAGGATGAAGAGGATTGAAGAGGGTATAAAAGAACTGGGGTCCCAAATCCTT
AAGGAACACCCAGTTGAAAACACCCAGCTTCAGAATGAGAAGCTCTACCTGTACTACCTGCAGAACGGCA
GGGACATGTACGTGGATCAGGAACTGGACATCAATCGGCTCTCCGACTACGACGTGGATCATATCGTGCC
CCAGTCTTTTCTCAAAGATGATTCTATTGATAATAAAGTGTTGACAAGATCCGATAAAAATAGAGGGAAG
AGTGATAACGTCCCCTCAGAAGAAGTTGTCAAGAAAATGAAAAATTATTGGCGGCAGCTGCTGAACGCCA
AACTGATCACACAACGGAAGTTCGATAATCTGACTAAGGCTGAACGAGGTGGCCTGTCTGAGTTGGATAA
AGCCGGCTTCATCAAAAGGCAGCTTGTTGAGACACGCCAGATCACCAAGCACGTGGCCCAAATTCTCGAT
TCACGCATGAACACCAAGTACGATGAAAATGACAAACTGATTCGAGAGGTGAAAGTTATTACTCTGAAGT
CTAAGCTGGTCTCAGATTTCAGAAAGGACTTTCAGTTTTATAAGGTGAGAGAGATCAACAATTACCACCA
TGCGCATGATGCCTACCTGAATGCAGTGGTAGGCACTGCACTTATCAAAAAATATCCCAAGCTTGAATCT
GAATTTGTTTACGGAGACTATAAAGTGTACGATGTTAGGAAAATGATCGCAAAGTCTGAGCAGGAAATAG
GCAAGGCCACCGCTAAGTACTTCTTTTACAGCAATATTATGAATTTTTTCAAGACCGAGATTACACTGGC
CAATGGAGAGATTCGGAAGCGACCACTTATCGAAACAAACGGAGAAACAGGAGAAATCGTGTGGGACAAG
GGTAGGGATTTCGCGACAGTCCGGAAGGTCCTGTCCATGCCGCAGGTGAACATCGTTAAAAAGACCGAAG
TACAGACCGGAGGCTTCTCCAAGGAAAGTATCCTCCCGAAAAGGAACAGCGACAAGCTGATCGCACGCAA
AAAAGATTGGGACCCCAAGAAATACGGCGGATTCGATTCTCCTACAGTCGCTTACAGTGTACTGGTTGTG
GCCAAAGTGGAGAAAGGGAAGTCTAAAAAACTCAAAAGCGTCAAGGAACTGCTGGGCATCACAATCATGG
AGCGATCAAGCTTCGAAAAAAACCCCATCGACTTTCTCGAGGCGAAAGGATATAAAGAGGTCAAAAAAGA
CCTCATCATTAAGCTTCCCAAGTACTCTCTCTTTGAGCTTGAAAACGGCCGGAAACGAATGCTCGCTAGT
GCGGGCGAGCTGCAGAAAGGTAACGAGCTGGCACTGCCCTCTAAATACGTTAATTTCTTGTATCTGGCCA
GCCACTATGAAAAGCTCAAAGGGTCTCCCGAAGATAATGAGCAGAAGCAGCTGTTCGTGGAACAACACAA
ACACTACCTTGATGAGATCATCGAGCAAATAAGCGAATTCTCCAAAAGAGTGATCCTCGCCGACGCTAAC
CTCGATAAGGTGCTTTCTGCTTACAATAAGCACAGGGATAAGCCCATCAGGGAGCAGGCAGAAAACATTA
TCCACTTGTTTACTCTGACCAACTTGGGCGCGCCTGCAGCCTTCAAGTACTTCGACACCACCATAGACAG
AAAGCGGTACACCTCTACAAAGGAGGTCCTGGACGCCACACTGATTCATCAGTCAATTACGGGGCTCTAT
GAAACAAGAATCGACCTCTCTCAGCTCGGTGGAGACAGCAGGGCTGACCCCAAGAAGAAGAGGAAGGTGT
GATCTCTTCTCGAGTCATGTAATTAGTTATGTCACGCTTACATTCACGCCCTCCCCCCACATCCGCTCTA
ACCGAAAAGGAAGGAGTTAGACAACCTGAAGTCTAGGTCCCTATTTATTTTTTTATAGTTATGTTAGTAT
TAAGAACGTTATTTATATTTCAAATTTTTCTTTTTTTTCTGTACAGACGCGTGTACGCATGTAACATTAT
ACTGAAAACCTTGCTTGAGAAGGTTTTGGGACGCTCGAAGGCTTTAATTTGCGATCCCCGTCTAAGAAAC
CATTATTATCATGACATTAACCTATAAAAATAGGCGTATCACGAGGCCCTTTCGTCTCGCGCGTTTCGGT
GATGACGGTGAAAACCTCTGACACATGCAGCTCCCGGAGACGGTCACAGCTTGTCTGTAAGCGGATGCCG
GGAGCAGACAAGCCCGTCAGGGCGCGTCAGCGGGTGTTGGCGGGTGTCGGGGCTGGCTTAACTATGCGGC
ATCAGAGCAGATTGTACTGAGAGTGCACCATACCATCGATGGCCAACCTTCCAATTCATTAAATCGAGTC
CTCCATCAGATGATTTACAAGGTTTTGCATAGAATCCCTAAGTAAGAGAAGTTGTTAGTGATTTCTTCAA
GTTTACTAAAATTTACATACAAATGGATGATCTCTTCTCCATTGTTTCCTTTCTTCTTGCAAACGCGTTT
TACAAAGAGATGACATGCTATTTTCTGATTATTTTTTTCTATAGTTTTCTATTTTGTACGTCCTTGGGAG
TCCGAAATGTAAAATCGGGGTATGGTTAGTAGCGGCAGCGTTCATTATGGTATATAAAAGATAAAAAGTA
GGGGCAAGCGAGACAGAATGGGATACAAGGGCATCGTCTATAATTATAGCTAAAAATTGTATTTTAATTT
GTATTTTTTGTAATTTTATTTCTCATTGTTTTACTTAAAATGAATGCGAATTAGAGAAAACTTCAACGAA
ATGTCAAAATAAGCTCAGCAAAATATACAATTTTAGGGAAAGCGATCAGCAACTTATTCTCCGTTGTAGA
TTCTTTTTCTTCATAAATTCCAACAATGTAACTGCCAATTGATTTTTCTCTAGATGCTAATAAATTGAAA
CTAATGAATATAATAACACAGGTTTTGATAAATTGTAAACTCTTACTCAAAAAAAGAATGTTAAAACTAA
TTTAACCTTTTTATAAAGGCTCATGGCGTTAAAGAGGATAGTAAAAATTCTACAATTTTTTAATTTAATG
TCACAATTGTCTTGCGAATATAATTCTATTAATTTTCGCTAACTGCTGTTTTAGTACTATTACTTTCAAT
ATGCCTTATATGCAACTTTAATTCATGAAGAATGCAATATTTTTGCAATCTTTCTTGTACTGAGCGCTTT
TTATCATTTAGTACTCATTATTTAATTTTTCAGTAAAGGGCAATAAATAAATTTGTAGAAGATGCAATGT
AATCTCCTCTATCCTTTTGCTCATATGTTTATGAGTATACCTAGTCTAGAAAGGCTTGTATTTAAAATAT
TATTCAATAAAAATTCACAATTTTTACGACATGTGCTACCATTCACTTAACTTCCTGATTATAAAATTGG
TTCGTTTATACTAATTACTTAAGTACCTTTAACTAAACAAAATGCCTATATATATATTAATTTACAATGA
GTGTCAGATAAGTCACTATGTCCGAGTGGTTAAGGAGTTAGACTCGCCATCGATGAGCTTAGCTACAAAT
CCCACTGGCTATATGTAAGCTTGCCTCGTCCCCGCCGGGTCACCCGGCCAGCGACATGGAGGCCCAGAAT
ACCCTCCTTGACAGTCTTGACGTGCGCAGCTCAGGGGCATGATGTGACTGTCGCCCGTACATTTAGCCCA
TACATCCCCATGTATAATCATTTGCATCCATACATTTTGATGGCCGCACGGCGCGAAGCAAAAATTACGG
CTCCTCGCTCCAGACCTGCGAGCAGGGAAACGCTCCCCTCACAGACGCGTTGAATTGTCCCCACGCCGCG
CCCCTGTAGAGAAATATAAAAGGTTAGGATTTGCCACTGAGGTTCTTCTTTCATATACTTCCTTTTAAAA
TCTTGCTAGGATACAGTTCTCACATCACATCCGAACATAAACAAAAATGGGTAAGGAAAAGACTCACGTT
TCGAGGCCGCGATTAAATTCCAACATGGATGCTGATTTATATGGGTATAAATGGGCTCGCGATAATGTCG
GGCAATCAGGTGCGACAATCTATCGATTGTATGGGAAGCCCGATGCGCCAGAGTTGTTTCTGAAACATGG
CAAAGGTAGCGTTGCCAATGATGTTACAGATGAGATGGTCAGACTAAACTGGCTGACGGAATTTATGCCT
CTTCCGACCATCAAGCATTTTATCCGTACTCCTGATGATGCATGGTTACTCACCACTGCGATCCCCGGCA
AAACAGCATTCCAGGTATTAGAAGAATATCCTGATTCAGGTGAAAATATTGTTGATGCGCTGGCAGTGTT
CCTGCGCCGGTTGCATTCGATTCCTGTTTGTAATTGTCCTTTTAACAGCGATCGCGTATTTCGTCTGGCT
CAGGCGCAATCACGAATGAATAACGGTTTGGTTGATGCGAGTGATTTTGATGACGAGCGTAATGGCTGGC
CTGTTGAACAAGTCTGGAAAGAAATGCATAAGCTTTTGCCATTCTCACCGGATTCAGTCGTCACTCATGG
TGATTTCTCACTTGATAACCTTATTTTTGACGAGGGGAAATTAATAGGTTGTATTGATGTTGGACGAGTC
GGAATCGCAGACCGATACCAGGATCTTGCCATCCTATGGAACTGCCTCGGTGAGTTTTCTCCTTCATTAC
AGAAACGGCTTTTTCAAAAATATGGTATTGATAATCCTGATATGAATAAATTGCAGTTTCATTTGATGCT
CGATGAGTTTTTCTAAAGTAACTGACAATAAAAAGATTCTTGTTTTCAAGAACTTGTCATTTGTATAGTT
TTTTTATATTGTAGTTGTTCTATTTTAATCAAATGTTAGCGTGATTTATATTTTTTTTCGCCTCGACATC
ATCTGCCCAGATGCGAAGTTAAGTGCGCAGAAAGTAATATCATGCGTCAATCGTATGTGAATGCTGGTCG
CTATACTGGTAAAACGACGGCCAGTGCCAAGCTTGCATGCCTGCAGGTCGACTCTAGAGGATCCCCACGG
TACCCCTGTTTCGTCCTCACGGACTCATCAGACCGGAAAGCACATCCGGTGACAGGGCACCACCGACTCG
GTGCCACTCACTTTTTTCAAGTTGATAACGGACTAGCCTTATTTTAACTTGCTATTTCTAGCTCTAAAAC
GCGGCCGCTTCTTCGGTACAGGTTATGTTTTTTGGCAACAGCAACTATTCAAATCAACTGAAAGTTTTTT
AGAATTCAACAACTTCCAATACTCAAGTGTCCAAGCTAGCAAACTGTTTAATAATCGTGACCCAACATTC
CTTTCATGCGCACCCTCAGCGTCACATAAATCAACACTTTACAACACCTATTCAAAGCTTCTATATGCCT
TCGTCATTTAAATGTCTAACATTTCAAAAAAGTGTTTGCTAATGGTAAATTCTTGAGTTTTCTTGGAAGC
ACATATATAACGAGTGTGACTGTTCTACGCTCCTTGCTGACTAGTCATCAGTCTACGCATGCCAACTACC
ACCAACATAAGCAAAAGGTACCCGGGGTACCGAGCTCGAATTCGTAATCATGTCATAGCTGTTTCCTGTG
TGAAATTGTTATCCGCTCACAATTCCACACAACATACGAGCCGGAAGCATAAAGTGTAAAGCCTGGGGTG
CCTAATGAGTGAGCTAACTCACATTAATTGCGTTGCGCTCACTGCCCGCTTTCCAGTCGGGAAACCTGTC
GTGCCAGCTGCATTAATGAATCGGCCAACGCGCGGGGAGAGGCGGTTTGCGTATTGGGCGCTCTTCCGCT
TCCTCGCTCACTGACTCGCTGCGCTCGGTCGTTCGGCTGCGGCGAGCGGTATCAGCTCACTCAAAGGCGG
TAATACGGTTATCCACAGAATCAGGGGATAACGCAGGAAAGAACATGTGAGCAAAAGGCCAGCAAAAGGC
CAGGAACCGTAAAAAGGCCGCGTTGCTGGCGTTTTTCCATAGGCTCCGCCCCCCTGACGAGCATCACAAA
AATCGACGCTCAAGTCAGAGGTGGCGAAACCCGACAGGACTATAAAGATACCAGGCGTTTCCCCCTGGAA
GCTCCCTCGTGCGCTCTCCTGTTCCGACCCTGCCGCTTACCGGATACCTGTCCGCCTTTCTCCCTTCGGG
AAGCGTGGCGCTTTCTCATAGCTCACGCTGTAGGTATCTCAGTTCGGTGTAGGTCGTTCGCTCCAAGCTG
GGCTGTGTGCACGAACCCCCCGTTCAGCCCGACCGCTGCGCCTTATCCGGTAACTATCGTCTTGAGTCCA
ACCCGGTAAGACACGACTTATCGCCACTGGCAGCAGCCACTGGTAACAGGATTAGCAGAGCGAGGTATGT
AGGCGGTGCTACAGAGTTCTTGAAGTGGTGGCCTAACTACGGCTACACTAGAAGAACAGTATTTGGTATC
TGCGCTCTGCTGAAGCCAGTTACCTTCGGAAAAAGAGTTGGTAGCTCTTGATCCGGCAAACAAACCACCG
CTGGTAGCGGTGGTTTTTTTGTTTGCAAGCAGCAGATTACGCGCAGAAAAAAAGGATCTCAAGAAGATCC
TTTGATCTTTTCTACGGGGTCTGACGCTCAGTGGAACGAAAACTCACGTTAAGGGATTTTGGTCATGAGA
TTATCAAAAAGGATCTTCACCTAGATCCTTTTAAATTAAAAATGAAGTTTTAAATCAATCTAAAGTATAT
ATGAGTAAACTTGGTCTGACAGTTACCAATGCTTAATCAGTGAGGCACCTATCTCAGCGATCTGTCTATT
TCGTTCATCCATAGTTGCCTGACTCCCCGTCGTGTAGATAACTACGATACGGGAGGGCTTACCATCTGGC
CCCAGTGCTGCAATGATACCGCGAGACCCACGCTCACCGGCTCCAGATTTATCAGCAATAAACCAGCCAG
CCGGAAGGGCCGAGCGCAGAAGTGGTCCTGCAACTTTATCCGCCTCCATCCAGTCTATTAATTGTTGCCG
GGAAGCTAGAGTAAGTAGTTCGCCAGTTAATAGTTTGCGCAACGTTGTTGCCATTGCTACAGGCATCGTG
GTGTCACGCTCGTCGTTTGGTATGGCTTCATTCAGCTCCGGTTCCCAACGATCAAGGCGAGTTACATGAT
CCCCCATGTTGTGCAAAAAAGCGGTTAGCTCCTTCGGTCCTCCGATCGTTGTCAGAAGTAAGTTGGCCGC
AGTGTTATCACTCATGGTTATGGCAGCACTGCATAATTCTCTTACTGTCATGCCATCCGTAAGATGCTTT
TCTGTGACTGGTGAGTACTCAACCAAGTCATTCTGAGAATAGTGTATGCGGCGACCGAGTTGCTCTTGCC
CGGCGTCAATACGGGATAATACCGCGCCACATAGCAGAACTTTAAAAGTGCTCATCATTGGAAAACGTTC
TTCGGGGCGAAAACTCTCAAGGATCTTACCGCTGTTGAGATCCAGTTCGATGTAACCCACTCGTGCACCC
AACTGATCTTCAGCATCTTTTACTTTCACCAGCGTTTCTGGGTGAGCAAAAACAGGAAGGCAAAATGCCG
CAAAAAAGGGAATAAGGGCGACACGGAAATGTTGAATACTCATACTCTTCCTTTTTCAATATTATTGAAG
CATTTATCAGGGTTATTGTCTCATGAGCGGATACATATTTGAATGTATTTAGAAAAATAAACAAATAGGG
GTTCCGCGCACATTTCCCCGAAAAGTGCCACCTGAC
Features (pLannotate 1.2.2; 23 found; start..end, strand, type, name):
      1..742     +  promoter       adh1 promoter: promoter for the Schizosaccharomyces pombe adh1 gene encoding alcohol dehydrogenase
    744..762     -  misc_feature   MCS (fragment): pUC18/19 multiple cloning site
    763..4866    +  CDS            cas9: CAS9_STRP1 - Also known as csn1 From Streptococcus pyogenes serotype M1.
   4915..5162    +  terminator     CYC1 terminator: S. cerevisiae CYC1; transcription terminator for CYC1
   5236..5271    +  CDS            rop (fragment): Rop protein, which maintains plasmids at low copy number; rop
   5373..5422    +  misc_feature   bom (fragment): basis of mobility region from pBR322
   5432..5497    -  CDS            hus5 (fragment): UBC9_SCHPO - Also known as ubc9. Experimental evidence at protein level: Swiss-Prot protein existence level 1. Catalyzes the covalent attachment of ubiquitin-like protein SUMO/Smt3 to other proteins. Required for efficient recovery from DNA damage or S-phase arrest and normal mitosis. This may be as part of a checkpoint independent recovery process. From Schizosaccharomyces pombe (strain 972 / ATCC 24843) (Fission yeast).
   5551..5616    -  CDS            hus5 (fragment): UBC9_SCHPO - Also known as ubc9. Experimental evidence at protein level: Swiss-Prot protein existence level 1. Catalyzes the covalent attachment of ubiquitin-like protein SUMO/Smt3 to other proteins. Required for efficient recovery from DNA damage or S-phase arrest and normal mitosis. This may be as part of a checkpoint independent recovery process. From Schizosaccharomyces pombe (strain 972 / ATCC 24843) (Fission yeast).
   5777..6558    +  rep_origin     ars1: Schizosaccharomyces pombe autonomously replicating sequence ars1
   6703..8058    +  gene           kanMX: yeast selectable marker conferring kanamycin resistance (Wach et al., 1994)
   7861..8058    +  terminator     TEF terminator: Ashbya gossypii TEF terminator
   8059..8076    -  CDS            lacZα (fragment): LacZα fragment of β-galactosidase; lacZ fragment
   8079..8116    -  misc_feature   MCS (fragment): pUC18/19 multiple cloning site
   8125..8176    -  misc_RNA       sTRSV HHRz: hammerhead ribozyme from the tobacco ringspot virus satellite RNA (Khvorova et al., 2003)
   8269..8625    -  promoter       rrk1 promoter/leader: promoter and leader RNA for the Schizosaccharomyces pombe rrk1 gene encoding the K-RNA component of RNase P (Jacobs et al., 2014)
   8635..8653    -  misc_feature   MCS (fragment): pUC18/19 multiple cloning site
   8684..8706    -  protein_bind   lac operator (fragment): The lac repressor binds to the lac operator to inhibit transcription in E. coli. This inhibition can be relieved by adding lactose or isopropyl-β-D-thiogalactopyranoside (IPTG). lac repressor encoded by lacI
   8710..8740    -  promoter       lac promoter: promoter for the E. coli lac operon
   8755..8776    -  protein_bind   CAP binding site: CAP binding activates transcription in the presence of cAMP. E. coli catabolite activator protein
   8789..8881    -  CDS            lacI (fragment): lac repressor; lacI; The lac repressor binds to the lac operator to inhibit transcription in E. coli. This inhibition can be relieved by adding lactose or isopropyl-β-D-thiogalactopyranoside (IPTG).
   9064..9652    -  rep_origin     ori: high-copy-number ColE1/pMB1/pBR322/pUC origin of replication
   9823..10683   -  CDS            AmpR: β-lactamase; bla; confers resistance to ampicillin, carbenicillin, and related antibiotics
  10684..10788   -  promoter       AmpR promoter: bla
