[The description below was written by a language model from this plasmid's Addgene catalogue record, the feature table of its GenBank file and pLannotate feature annotations shown in this document.]
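Description:
pYZ294 is an empty-backbone CRISPR-Cas9 entry vector for the fission yeast Schizosaccharomyces pombe, about 10.8 kb, carrying both Cas9 and a guide RNA cloning cassette on one episomal shuttle plasmid. In E. coli it is maintained through a high-copy ColE1/pUC-type origin and selected with ampicillin via the bla gene. In S. pombe it replicates autonomously from the ars1 element and is selected with the kanMX marker, a kanamycin-resistance coding sequence flanked by the Ashbya gossypii TEF promoter and terminator, which in yeast is normally used for G418 selection.

Streptococcus pyogenes Cas9, fused at its C-terminus to an SV40 nuclear localization signal, is expressed from the S. pombe adh1 promoter and terminated by the S. cerevisiae CYC1 terminator. The guide cassette uses the S. pombe rrk1 promoter and leader RNA, followed by a NotI site flanked by annotated 20 bp segments, the start of the sgRNA cassette, and a downstream hammerhead ribozyme from tobacco ringspot virus satellite RNA. In this arrangement the rrk1 leader is processed away from the 5′ end and the ribozyme self-cleaves to define the 3′ end, yielding a mature sgRNA. The record lists Gibson cloning as the method, consistent with linearizing at NotI and using the flanking 20 bp segments as homology for inserting a targeting sequence. M13 forward and reverse primer sites bracket the cassette for sequence verification. No specific guide is present.

The associated work concerns building designer selectable-marker deletions in S. pombe with a set of common entry vectors. The GenBank definition line names the different plasmid pMZ374 with a different length, presumably text left over from a parental construct. The sequencing-derived annotation is permuted and two bases longer, but shows the same parts.
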