Addgene plasmid #102688: pYZ294
Purpose: (Empty Backbone) S. pombe gRNA entry vector with Cas9 - KanMX marker
Depositing lab: Jef Boeke. Depositing organization: NYU Grossman School of Medicine. Publication: Construction of Designer Selectable Marker Deletions with CRISPR-Cas9 Toolbox in Schizosaccharomyces pombe and Optimized Design of Common Entry Vectors. Zhao Y, Boeke JD. G3 (Bethesda). 2018 Jan 10. pii: g3.117.300363. doi: 10.1534/g3.117.300363. PubMed 29321167.
Backbone
  Vector backbone: pYZ294
  Backbone size (bp): 10814
  Vector type: Yeast Expression, CRISPR, Synthetic Biology
  Selectable markers: kanMX
Growth in bacteria
  Bacterial resistance: Ampicillin, 100 μg/mL
  Growth temperature: 37°C
  Growth strain: DH5alpha
  Copy number: High Copy
Gene/Insert
  Cloning method: Gibson Cloning
  Sequencing primers: 5′ M13F; 3′ M13R
Terms and licenses: Academic/Nonprofit Terms; Industry Terms: Not Available to Industry
How to cite: pYZ294 was a gift from Jef Boeke (Addgene plasmid # 102688 ; http://n2t.net/addgene:102688 ; RRID:Addgene_102688)
